>Addgene plasmid #134967 | FpG5.BFP.Reporter | addgene full sequence | sequence record 267147 | Addgene NGS Result
TTAATGTAGTCTTATGCAATACTCTTGTAGTCTTGCAACATGGTAACGATGAGTTAGCAACATGCCTTAC
AAGGAGAGAAAAAGCACCGTGCATGCCGATTGGTGGAAGTAAGGTGGTACGATCGTGCCTTATTAGGAAG
GCAACAGACGGGTCTGACATGGATTGGACGAACCACTGAATTGCCGCATTGCAGAGATATTGTATTTAAG
TGCCTAGCTCGATACATAAACGGGTCTCTCTGGTTAGACCAGATCTGAGCCTGGGAGCTCTCTGGCTAAC
TAGGGAACCCACTGCTTAAGCCTCAATAAAGCTTGCCTTGAGTGCTTCAAGTAGTGTGTGCCCGTCTGTT
GTGTGACTCTGGTAACTAGAGATCCCTCAGACCCTTTTAGTCAGTGTGGAAAATCTCTAGCAGTGGCGCC
CGAACAGGGACTTGAAAGCGAAAGGGAAACCAGAGGAGCTCTCTCGACGCAGGACTCGGCTTGCTGAAGC
GCGCACGGCAAGAGGCGAGGGGCGGCGACTGGTGAGTACGCCAAAAATTTTGACTAGCGGAGGCTAGAAG
GAGAGAGATGGGTGCGAGAGCGTCAGTATTAAGCGGGGGAGAATTAGATCGCGATGGGAAAAAATTCGGT
TAAGGCCAGGGGGAAAGAAAAAATATAAATTAAAACATATAGTATGGGCAAGCAGGGAGCTAGAACGATT
CGCAGTTAATCCTGGCCTGTTAGAAACATCAGAAGGCTGTAGACAAATACTGGGACAGCTACAACCATCC
CTTCAGACAGGATCAGAAGAACTTAGATCATTATATAATACAGTAGCAACCCTCTATTGTGTGCATCAAA
GGATAGAGATAAAAGACACCAAGGAAGCTTTAGACAAGATAGAGGAAGAGCAAAACAAAAGTAAGACCAC
CGCACAGCAAGCGGCCGCTGATCTTCAGACCTGGAGGAGGAGATATGAGGGACAATTGGAGAAGTGAATT
ATATAAATATAAAGTAGTAAAAATTGAACCATTAGGAGTAGCACCCACCAAGGCAAAGAGAAGAGTGGTG
CAGAGAGAAAAAAGAGCAGTGGGAATAGGAGCTTTGTTCCTTGGGTTCTTGGGAGCAGCAGGAAGCACTA
TGGGCGCAGCGTCAATGACGCTGACGGTACAGGCCAGACAATTATTGTCTGGTATAGTGCAGCAGCAGAA
CAATTTGCTGAGGGCTATTGAGGCGCAACAGCATCTGTTGCAACTCACAGTCTGGGGCATCAAGCAGCTC
CAGGCAAGAATCCTGGCTGTGGAAAGATACCTAAAGGATCAACAGCTCCTGGGGATTTGGGGTTGCTCTG
GAAAACTCATTTGCACCACTGCTGTGCCTTGGAATGCTAGTTGGAGTAATAAATCTCTGGAACAGATTTG
GAATCACACGACCTGGATGGAGTGGGACAGAGAAATTAACAATTACACAAGCTTAATACACTCCTTAATT
GAAGAATCGCAAAACCAGCAAGAAAAGAATGAACAAGAATTATTGGAATTAGATAAATGGGCAAGTTTGT
GGAATTGGTTTAACATAACAAATTGGCTGTGGTATATAAAATTATTCATAATGATAGTAGGAGGCTTGGT
AGGTTTAAGAATAGTTTTTGCTGTACTTTCTATAGTGAATAGAGTTAGGCAGGGATATTCACCATTATCG
TTTCAGACCCACCTCCCAACCCCGAGGGGACCCGACAGGCCCGAAGGAATAGAAGAAGAAGGTGGAGAGA
GAGACAGAGACAGATCCATTCGATTAGTGAACGGATCGGCACTGCGTGCGCCAATTCTGCAGACAAATGG
CAGTATTCATCCACAATTTTAAAAGAAAAGGGGGGATTGGGGGGTACAGTGCAGGGGAAAGAATAGTAGA
CATAATAGCAACAGACATACAAACTAAAGAATTACAAAAACAAATTACAAAAATTCAAAATTTTCGGGTT
TATTACAGGGACAGCAGAGATCCAGTTTGGTTAATTAAGGATCCGAGCTCTTACGCGTGCTAGCCCAGCA
CCCGGGCGCGGGGCAGGCGAGTAGGAGGGGGCGCCGGCTATATATACCACTGCTCCGGAGGGCTGGGCGC
GCGGGGACTATCCCGCCACCGTTGCGTCCCTATTTGCTCTCGCTACTTAGGTCTGTGCGCAGCACTCACC
GAACTCACGGCCCGCAGCTCGAACTCACGCAAGATCCACCGGTCGCCACCATGAGCGAGCTGATCAAGGA
GAACATGCACATGAAGCTGTACATGGAGGGCACCGTGGACAACCATCACTTCAAGTGCACATCCGAGGGC
GAAGGCAAGCCCTACGAGGGCACCCAGACCATGAGAATCAAGGTGGTCGAGGGCGGCCCTCTCCCCTTCG
CCTTCGACATCCTGGCTACTAGCTTCCTCTACGGCAGCAAGACCTTCATCAACCACACCCAGGGCATCCC
CGACTTCTTCAAGCAGTCCTTCCCTGAGGGCTTCACATGGGAGAGAGTCACCACATACGAAGACGGGGGC
GTGCTGACCGCTACCCAGGACACCAGCCTCCAGGACGGCTGCCTCATCTACAACGTCAAGATCAGAGGGG
TGAACTTCACATCCAACGGCCCTGTGATGCAGAAGAAAACACTCGGCTGGGAGGCCTTCACCGAGACGCT
GTACCCCGCTGACGGCGGCCTGGAAGGCAGAAACGACATGGCCCTGAAGCTCGTGGGCGGGAGCCATCTG
ATCGCAAACATCAAGACCACATATAGATCCAAGAAACCCGCTAAGAACCTCAAGATGCCTGGCGTCTACT
ATGTGGACTACAGACTGGAAAGAATCAAGGAGGCCAACAACGAGACCTACGTCGAGCAGCACGAGGTGGC
AGTGGCCAGATACTGCGACCTCCCTAGCAAACTGGGGCACAAGCTTAATTAGACGCGTTAAGTCGACAAT
CAACCTCTGGATTACAAAATTTGTGAAAGATTGACTGGTATTCTTAACTATGTTGCTCCTTTTACGCTAT
GTGGATACGCTGCTTTAATGCCTTTGTATCATGCTATTGCTTCCCGTATGGCTTTCATTTTCTCCTCCTT
GTATAAATCCTGGTTGCTGTCTCTTTATGAGGAGTTGTGGCCCGTTGTCAGGCAACGTGGCGTGGTGTGC
ACTGTGTTTGCTGACGCAACCCCCACTGGTTGGGGCATTGCCACCACCTGTCAGCTCCTTTCCGGGACTT
TCGCTTTCCCCCTCCCTATTGCCACGGCGGAACTCATCGCCGCCTGCCTTGCCCGCTGCTGGACAGGGGC
TCGGCTGTTGGGCACTGACAATTCCGTGGTGTTGTCGGGGAAATCATCGTCCTTTCCTTGGCTGCTCGCC
TGTGTTGCCACCTGGATTCTGCGCGGGACGTCCTTCTGCTACGTCCCTTCGGCCCTCAATCCAGCGGACC
TTCCTTCCCGCGGCCTGCTGCCGGCTCTGCGGCCTCTTCCGCGTCTTCGCCTTCGCCCTCAGACGAGTCG
GATCTCCCTTTGGGCCGCCTCCCCGCGTCGACTTTAAGACCAATGACTTACAAGGCAGCTGTAGATCTTA
GCCACTTTTTAAAAGAAAAGGGGGGACTGGAAGGGCTAATTCACTCCCAACGAAGACAAGATCTGCTTTT
TGCTTGTACTGGGTCTCTCTGGTTAGACCAGATCTGAGCCTGGGAGCTCTCTGGCTAACTAGGGAACCCA
CTGCTTAAGCCTCAATAAAGCTTGCCTTGAGTGCTTCAAGTAGTGTGTGCCCGTCTGTTGTGTGACTCTG
GTAACTAGAGATCCCTCAGACCCTTTTAGTCAGTGTGGAAAATCTCTAGCAGTACGTATAGTAGTTCATG
TCATCTTATTATTCAGTATTTATAACTTGCAAAGAAATGAATATCAGAGAGTGAGAGGAACTTGTTTATT
GCAGCTTATAATGGTTACAAATAAAGCAATAGCATCACAAATTTCACAAATAAAGCATTTTTTTCACTGC
ATTCTAGTTGTGGTTTGTCCAAACTCATCAATGTATCTTATCATGTCTGGCTCTAGCTATCCCGCCCCTA
ACTCCGCCCATCCCGCCCCTAACTCCGCCCAGTTCCGCCCATTCTCCGCCCCATGGCTGACTAATTTTTT
TTATTTATGCAGAGGCCGAGGCCGCCTCGGCCTCTGAGCTATTCCAGAAGTAGTGAGGAGGCTTTTTTGG
AGGCCTAGGGACGTACCCAATTCGCCCTATAGTGAGTCGTATTACGCGCGCTCACTGGCCGTCGTTTTAC
AACGTCGTGACTGGGAAAACCCTGGCGTTACCCAACTTAATCGCCTTGCAGCACATCCCCCTTTCGCCAG
CTGGCGTAATAGCGAAGAGGCCCGCACCGATCGCCCTTCCCAACAGTTGCGCAGCCTGAATGGCGAATGG
G
[124 nt withheld, positions 4412-4535]
C
[91 nt withheld, positions 4537-4627]
A
[49 nt withheld, positions 4629-4677]
CCTTTGACGTTGGAGTCCACGTTCTTT
[37 nt withheld, positions 4705-4741]
ACCCTATCTCGGTCTATTCTTTTGATTTATAAGGGATTTTGCCGATTTCGGCCTATTGGTTAAAAAATGA
GCTGATTTAACAAAAATTTAACGCGAATTTTAACAAAATATTAACGCTTACAATTTAGGTGGCACTTTTC
GGGGAAATGTGCGCGGAACCCCTATTTGTTTATTTTTCTAAATACATTCAAATATGTATCCGCTCATGAG
ACAATAACCCTGATAAATGCTTCAATAATATTGAAAAAGGAAGAGTATGAGTATTCAACATTTCCGTGTC
GCCCTTATTCCCTTTTTTGCGGCATTTTGCCTTCCTGTTTTTGCTCACCCAGAAACGCTGGTGAAAGTAA
AAGATGCTGAAGATCAGTTGGGTGCACGAGTGGGTTACATCGAACTGGATCTCAACAGCGGTAAGATCCT
TGAGAGTTTTCGCCCCGAAGAACGTTTTCCAATGATGAGCACTTTTAAAGTTCTGCTATGTGGCGCGGTA
TTATCCCGTATTGACGCCGGGCAAGAGCAACTCGGTCGCCGCATACACTATTCTCAGAATGACTTGGTTG
AGTACTCACCAGTCACAGAAAAGCATCTTACGGATGGCATGACAGTAAGAGAATTATGCAGTGCTGCCAT
AACCATGAGTGATAACACTGCGGCCAACTTACTTCTGACAACGATCGGAGGACCGAAGGAGCTAACCGCT
TTTTTGCACAACATGGGGGATCATGTAACTCGCCTTGATCGTTGGGAACCGGAGCTGAATGAAGCCATAC
CAAACGACGAGCGTGACACCACGATGCCTGTAGCAATGGCAACAACGTTGCGCAAACTATTAACTGGCGA
ACTACTTACTCTAGCTTCCCGGCAACAATTAATAGACTGGATGGAGGCGGATAAAGTTGCAGGACCACTT
CTGCGCTCGGCCCTTCCGGCTGGCTGGTTTATTGCTGATAAATCTGGAGCCGGTGAGCGTGGGTCTCGCG
GTATCATTGCAGCACTGGGGCCAGATGGTAAGCCCTCCCGTATCGTAGTTATCTACACGACGGGGAGTCA
GGCAACTATGGATGAACGAAATAGACAGATCGCTGAGATAGGTGCCTCACTGATTAAGCATTGGTAACTG
TCAGACCAAGTTTACTCATATATACTTTAGATTGATTTAAAACTTCATTTTTAATTTAAAAGGATCTAGG
TGAAGATCCTTTTTGATAATCTCATGACCAAAATCCCTTAACGTGAGTTTTCGTTCCACTGAGCGTCAGA
CCCCGTAGAAAAGATCAAAGGATCTTCTTGAGATCCTTTTTTTCTGCGCGTAATCTGCTGCTTGCAAACA
AAAAAACCACCGCTACCAGCGGTGGTTTGTTTGCCGGATCAAGAGCTACCAACTCTTTTTCCGAAGGTAA
CTGGCTTCAGCAGAGCGCAGATACCAAATACTGTTCTTCTAGTGTAGCCGTAGTTAGGCCACCACTTCAA
GAACTCTGTAGCACCGCCTACATACCTCGCTCTGCTAATCCTGTTACCAGTGGCTGCTGCCAGTGGCGAT
AAGTCGTGTCTTACCGGGTTGGACTCAAGACGATAGTTACCGGATAAGGCGCAGCGGTCGGGCTGAACGG
GGGGTTCGTGCACACAGCCCAGCTTGGAGCGAACGACCTACACCGAACTGAGATACCTACAGCGTGAGCT
ATGAGAAAGCGCCACGCTTCCCGAAGGGAGAAAGGCGGACAGGTATCCGGTAAGCGGCAGGGTCGGAACA
GGAGAGCGCACGAGGGAGCTTCCAGGGGGAAACGCCTGGTATCTTTATAGTCCTGTCGGGTTTCGCCACC
TCTGACTTGAGCGTCGATTTTTGTGATGCTCGTCAGGGGGGCGGAGCCTATGGAAAAACGCCAGCAACGC
GGCCTTTTTACGGTTCCTGGCCTTTTGCTGGCCTTTTGCTCACATGTTCTTTCCTGCGTTATCCCCTGAT
TCTGTGGATAACCGTATTACCGCCTTTGAGTGAGCTGATACCGCTCGCCGCAGCCGAACGACCGAGCGCA
GCGAGTCAGTGAGCGAGGAAGCGGAAGAGCGCCCAATACGCAAACCGCCTCTCCCCGCGCGTTGGCCGAT
TCATTAATGCAGCTGGCACGACAGGTTTCCCGACTGGAAAGCGGGCAGTGAGCGCAACGCAATTAATGTG
AGTTAGCTCACTCATTAGGCACCCCAGGCTTTACACTTTATGCTTCCGGCTCGTATGTTGTGTGGAATTG
TGAGCGGATAACAATTTCACACAGGAAACAGCTATGACCATGATTACGCCAAGCGCGCAATTAACCCTCA
CTAAAGGGAACAAAAGCTGGAGCTGCAAGC
Features (pLannotate 1.2.2; 24 found; start..end, strand, type, name):
      5..231     +  promoter       RSV promoter: Rous sarcoma virus enhancer/promoter
    232..412     +  LTR            5' LTR (truncated): truncated 5' long terminal repeat (LTR) from HIV-1
    459..584     +  misc_feature   HIV-1 Ψ: packaging signal of human immunodeficiency virus type 1
    568..931     +  CDS            HIV-1 gag (fragment): gag protein from human immunodeficiency virus 1; gag
   1077..1310    +  misc_feature   RRE: The Rev response element (RRE) of HIV-1 allows for Rev-dependent mRNA export from the nucleus to the cytoplasm.
   1687..1787    +  CDS            Rev (fragment): human immunodeficiency virus 1 (HIV-1) Rev protein; rev; enhances nuclear export of unspliced and incompletely spliced viral mRNAs
   1837..1954    +  misc_feature   cPPT/CTS: central polypurine tract and central termination sequence of HIV-1
   2221..2919    +  CDS            TagBFP: TagBFP is a basic (constitutively fluorescent) blue fluorescent protein published in 2008, derived from Entacmaea quadricolor. It is reported to be a very rapidly-maturing monomer with very low acid sensitivity.
   2938..3526    +  misc_feature   WPRE: woodchuck hepatitis virus posttranscriptional regulatory element
   3577..3596    +  misc_feature   cPPT/CTS (fragment): central polypurine tract and central termination sequence of HIV-1
   3598..3831    +  LTR            3' LTR (ΔU3): self-inactivating 3' long terminal repeat (LTR) from HIV-1
   3909..4030    +  polyA_signal   SV40 poly(A) signal: SV40 polyadenylation signal
   4070..4205    +  rep_origin     SV40 ori: SV40 origin of replication
   4226..4244    -  promoter       T7 promoter: promoter for bacteriophage T7 RNA polymerase
   4252..4407    +  CDS            lacZα (fragment): LacZα fragment of β-galactosidase; lacZ fragment
   4412..4840    +  rep_origin     f1 ori (sequence partly withheld): f1 bacteriophage origin of replication; arrow indicates direction of (+) strand synthesis
   4893..4997    +  promoter       AmpR promoter: bla
   4998..5858    +  CDS            AmpR: β-lactamase; bla; confers resistance to ampicillin, carbenicillin, and related antibiotics
   6029..6617    +  rep_origin     ori: high-copy-number ColE1/pMB1/pBR322/pUC origin of replication
   6800..6892    +  CDS            lacI (fragment): lac repressor; lacI; The lac repressor binds to the lac operator to inhibit transcription in E. coli. This inhibition can be relieved by adding lactose or isopropyl-β-D-thiogalactopyranoside (IPTG).
   6905..6926    +  protein_bind   CAP binding site: CAP binding activates transcription in the presence of cAMP. E. coli catabolite activator protein
   6941..6971    +  promoter       lac promoter: promoter for the E. coli lac operon
   6979..6995    +  protein_bind   lac operator: The lac repressor binds to the lac operator to inhibit transcription in E. coli. This inhibition can be relieved by adding lactose or isopropyl-β-D-thiogalactopyranoside (IPTG). lac repressor encoded by lacI
   7040..7058    +  promoter       T3 promoter: promoter for bacteriophage T3 RNA polymerase
