[The description below was written by a language model from this plasmid's Addgene catalogue record and pLannotate feature annotations shown in this document.]
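Description:
FpG5.BFP.Reporter is an empty-backbone lentiviral vector of about 7.1 kb built for enhancer reporter assays in mammalian cells. It derives from pLentiCRISPR-tagBFP, which was modified for reporter use, and it takes its minimal Fgf4 promoter from the FpG5 plasmid. In bacteria it is maintained through a high-copy ColE1/pUC-type origin and selected with ampicillin via the β-lactamase gene. An f1 origin, lac promoter/operator remnants, lacZα and lacI fragments, and T7 and T3 promoters are carried over from the cloning backbone.

The viral portion has a third-generation layout. An RSV promoter drives a truncated HIV-1 5' LTR, followed by the Ψ packaging signal with a gag fragment, the Rev response element for Rev-dependent nuclear export of the genomic RNA, and the cPPT/CTS. The 3' LTR carries the ΔU3 self-inactivating deletion, so the integrated provirus lacks LTR promoter activity that could otherwise confound a reporter readout. An SV40 polyadenylation signal and an SV40 origin lie downstream of it.

The payload is a TagBFP coding sequence followed by WPRE, which enhances transcript expression. The feature table does not annotate the mini Fgf4 promoter. The unannotated interval between the cPPT/CTS and TagBFP is the likely location of the promoter and the enhancer cloning position, but the record does not specify the cloning sites.

A minimal promoter gives little expression on its own, so candidate enhancer sequences placed beside it can be scored by blue fluorescence after transduction and integration into chromatin. The associated study concerned enhancer rewiring by the TCF3-HLF fusion in leukemia.
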