Addgene plasmid #134967: FpG5.BFP.Reporter
Purpose: (Empty Backbone) Lentiviral vector for enhancer reporter assay
Depositing lab: Beat Bornhauser. Depositing organization: University Children's Hospital Zurich. Publication: The Leukemogenic TCF3-HLF Complex Rewires Enhancers Driving Cellular Identity and Self-Renewal Conferring EP300 Vulnerability. Huang Y, Mouttet B, Warnatz HJ, Risch T, Rietmann F, Frommelt F, Ngo QA, Dobay MP, Marovca B, Jenni S, Tsai YC, Matzk S, Amstislavskiy V, Schrappe M, Stanulla M, Gstaiger M, Bornhauser B, Yaspo ML, Bourquin JP. Cancer Cell. 2019 Dec 9;36(6):630-644.e9. doi: 10.1016/j.ccell.2019.10.004. Epub 2019 Nov 14. PubMed 31735627.
Backbone
  Vector backbone: pLentiCRISPR-tagBFP
  Backbone size (bp): 7076
  Modifications to backbone: The lentiviral backbone is derived from pLentiCRISPR-tagBFP (Addgene #75160) and modified for enhancer reporter assay
  Vector type: Mammalian Expression, Lentiviral
  Promoter: mini Fgf4 promoter
Growth in bacteria
  Bacterial resistance: Ampicillin, 100 μg/mL
  Growth temperature: 37°C
  Growth strain: NEB Stable
  Copy number: Unknown
Terms and licenses: Academic/Nonprofit Terms; Industry Terms: Not Available to Industry
Depositor comments: The mini Fgf4 promoter is from FpG5 (Addgene #69443).
How to cite: FpG5.BFP.Reporter was a gift from Beat Bornhauser (Addgene plasmid # 134967 ; http://n2t.net/addgene:134967 ; RRID:Addgene_134967)
